>Addgene plasmid #242186 | XLone-UCE intron (DF3-2) | addgene full sequence | sequence record 483910 | Addgene NGS Result
ATCACCTCGAGTTTACTCCCTATCAGTGATAGAGAACGTATGAAGAGTTTACTCCCTATCAGTGATAGAG
AACGTATGCAGACTTTACTCCCTATCAGTGATAGAGAACGTATAAGGAGTTTACTCCCTATCAGTGATAG
AGAACGTATGACCAGTTTACTCCCTATCAGTGATAGAGAACGTATCTACAGTTTACTCCCTATCAGTGAT
AGAGAACGTATATCCAGTTTACTCCCTATCAGTGATAGAGAACGTATAAGCTTTGCTTATGTAAACCAGG
GCGCCTATAAAAGAGTGCTGATTTTTTGAGTAAACTTCAATTCCACAACACTTTTGTCTTATACCAACTT
TCCGTACCACTTCCTACCCTCGTAAAGGTACCAGTCTGCAATTCATAATGGAGCTACTGTACTGGCTATT
GGAAGGAGGAGATTCTGAAGATAAGGAGGTAATATTATCTCTTTTAAAAGAATACTTTCCTCTGTAATCC
TGAATCTTTATTACATGTAAGAACTTTGTGCAGTAGACAGCAATTTCTTTGAATTTGGTATATGGAAACA
ATTTTATTTTCCTCTGCTAAGTTTTTGAGCCTGCCTCTTCTAGTGCCATGGACTGCATTGGTAGAGCTGA
GAAATATCATTTAGCCATACTCAGCACCCTTAAAATAGCTTCTTTCTGAGAATTAGATCTGTGAAGGTGT
CCTGCACAGTTCTTGTAGATGTCATTTTAGTTTGTGGTTGACGTGCATGCATTTAGCATGTTGCTTAACC
GTCCTCATTCGCCTCCCAGTTCTTTGTTGCCTTCATTTGGGGGGATGTGTTTTCTGCTGGATGATTTACT
GCTAGACATGACCAAACTCTGAGTATAAGACTTGGTGTTTGGCAGCTGGTTCCAGTGCTCTGCTGAGAAG
TAGTTGGGCCCAGCCTGGGGCATTGTAGTGTCCTGGAGGCCGGGAGCTCCTGCACAGGGGTTCTTTTCCT
GGTTCAGAGCCTTAGGTGCCTTTCCACTTTTCACGTAATCTTTTCCTAGGTTGGCTTGCTGCTTACTTTG
CAGCTGTTGCAGGGATTCACATGGAATGGAGGGCTCCCTTTTATTGTGGATTATTTCTTTGATAATTTAC
CCATGTGCTTTTTCATTTTCAAAAACCCAGTGGTGTTTAAGAATGAAAGATTCTTGAAGAACAAAAATTG
GGTTAAATTTGTATCTATCAGAAAAGATTCTATCCTCTGATGCTATGTAGGCACATTGAATATGCAGGCT
AAATTAAAAACAGAGTAAAACCTTTTTATAATATGCCAATTACTATATCTAAGAATGTTTATACAGGCTG
AAATTTTGTAATGGTATTTATATCTGTTTTCCTTTTTAAGGAAAATAATATACTTTTCTAGGCATCAAAA
ATATCTGCCCCTTTCACTAATGCTGATGTACCACCTTCCCCCAACCCCCAACGCTAAATTTGACTGGCTT
AAAAACATCTGCCCCCTGAACTATATCTGGGGAGGAATATTAATAAAACAATGAAGGACTTCATGGTGTC
TAGTTATATAATTAGGAAATTGGTTAGAAACGTGGCTAAAACCAGTTTCTTTCATTAAAAGAACTAGTGT
ACATTTAAAAACAAAAACCTTCAGGAAAAAGACTCTTTGATCTTTAAGTCAAATAGTATTTTTGGTTAAC
ACAGCAGGAAGGGGAAATATACCAATTTCAGATTCTTTTATTTATGCCTAAGTAGAGGTTGTAAGCAGCT
AAGGAAGTGATTAAAATGTAGTCTAGTAAAAAATGGTGCTGATTACTTGGAAAGCAGTTTACATTTGCAA
AAAAATTCAGTATTATGACCTTCACCAACTTTTACACATCATATACTTGGGTTATTACTTATGGTATAGC
TTGTGTATGGAATGCAAGGGTATTTTCAAATTGACTAGGTCTTGCTGGTCATCTTAAAGGCAATTGAGAC
CTTTAAACTTACTTTAAAAGTATGATCTTGATGTATATGATACTGTTTTGTCTTTGCTATATTAACAGAA
TTAGAGGGGTGTTCTGCAATTCAAATACCTTATATATTCCAAATTTTATTCTCTATAATGGACTTTTAAA
ATAAAAGGTATATGTGCTTCAAGAGGGCAAAATTTGAATCATGAGCTAATTTGCTAAGCATCAGATTATA
GAAAAGCATCCTTGATTAATTTGGAACTGTGAAAGGGGGCGGGTAAAACTGTTTTCTGCAGAAATTTACT
AGTGCAGCAACCATTTAAATTAAATGTTTGTTAACATAATAGTGATGGCATTTTCTCCTCCCCCTCCTTG
TGGTTTTGTCCAACTAGATGTTACAGTGGCAGTTGCACTGACTGTTAAGTGTTTAAATGATGACACCATT
ATGTGAAGTGATTTTGAAATGAGAGATTCCAGCCAAGAATTACATCTGCTCCCATCTCCTTCAAATCATA
CTCTCTGGCAGTACAGATTATGATTGATTTGTTTGTGACAGATTGCAGGAAACAGTCATTGATTTTTCAA
TATTTTACCTTAAAATTATTTACAGTTGTAACCATGGGGAGGTATTTTCATGGGCTGTCAGCCCCTGAAA
GACTAGGATAATATTCCCTGCTCTCTGACAAGACAAATTACCTGTAATGAGTGCAGTAGCTGAAGGGTAT
ACTTTTATTTTAAAATATGTCAATAACCCCAGTGACTAAACGAATATTGATTTAGCATAATGAAGCCTGA
GTAACGTGAAAATGAGCTTTTTCAAGGGGCATGGTAAAGTCTTTCTTTTTAGCTGGTTGTAAGAAGCTTT
TGATTCTTTTCAGCCAGCTGGTAGGAATATAGAATTTTATAAGCAAACCATCAGGAATGATAGTGTTGTT
TCTGATAAGCAACATCCAAATATTTTGACCCTGCTTTTAGTGGTTTTTTTCAAATCTTATTTTGAGTCTT
ACTTTTAGTCATAGAATAGCTACTGATTTGATGCGGTCTTTAACTGACTTAATATTTTTACAATTTCAAT
ATATTTTGCATTGGAATCTCCAGTAATGAATATTAAAATATATGTACAATCATTTGTAGATGATATCAAT
TATATTAAGACATTTCAGATGGGCTATTGTAGTATTTAATGTGCCGTATTTTATGGTAGAATAATTCTCA
GTCTCTGGACATCAAGATTGCTTTCAGTGGGAATGAAGATTAATTTACTTCAGTCCTGATTTTTTAGGCA
TCAATGCATGTTTTCATTTTTGTCAGACTTTTACCCTCTTTTAATGTAATTCTCAACTTCTTATGGATTT
ACTTCCCAATACATAAAATCCTTCAAAACAAGAATGATAATAATTTTTATACTTTTTATAAAAATAAATT
TATTTTTAGTCCATCAAGGTGTCTGAAGACTAGTAGACCACCTCCCCTGCGAGCTAAGCTGGACAGCCAA
TGACGGGTAAGAGAGTGACATTTTTCACTAACCTAAGACAGGAGGGCCGTCAGAGCTACTGCCTAATCCA
AAGACGGGTAAAAGTGATAAAAATGTATCACTCCAACCTAAGACAGGCGCAGCTTCCGAGGGATTTGAGA
TCCAGACATGATAAGATACATTGATGAGTTTGGACAAACCAAAACTAGAATGCAGTGAAAAAAATGCCTT
ATTTGTGAAATTTGTGATGCTATTGCCTTATTTGTAACCATTATAAGCTGCAATAAACAAGTTTGATATC
TATAACAAGAAAATATATATATAATAAGTTATCACGTAAGTAGAACATGAAATAACAATATAATTATCGT
ATGAGTTAAATCTTAAAAGTCACGTAAAAGATAATCATGCGTCATTTTGACTCACGCGGTCGTTATAGTT
CAAAATCAGTGACACTTACCGCATTGACAAGCACGCCTCACGGGAGCTCCAAGCGGCGACTGAGATGTCC
TAAATGCACAGCGACGGATTCGCGCTATTTAGAAAGAGAGAGCAATATTTCAAGAATGCATGCGTCAATT
TTACGCAGACTATCTTTCTAGGGTTAAGAATTCACTGGCCGTCGTTTTACAACGTCGTGACTGGGAAAAC
CCTGGCGTTACCCAACTTAATCGCCTTGCAGCACATCCCCCTTTCGCCAGCTGGCGTAATAGCGAAGAGG
CCCGCACCGATCGCCCTTCCCAACAGTTGCGCAGCCTGAATGGCGAATGGCGCCTGATGCGGTATTTTCT
CCTTACGCATCTGTGCGGTATTTCACACCGCATATGGTGCACTCTCAGTACAATCTGCTCTGATGCCGCA
TAGTTAAGCCAGCCCCGACACCCGCCAACACCCGCTGACGCGCCCTGACGGGCTTGTCTGCTCCCGGCAT
CCGCTTACAGACAAGCTGTGACCGTCTCCGGGAGCTGCATGTGTCAGAGGTTTTCACCGTCATCACCGAA
ACGCGCGAGACGAAAGGGCCTCGTGATACGCCTATTTTTATAGGTTAATGTCATGATAATAATGGTTTCT
TAGACGTCAGGTGGCACTTTTCGGGGAAATGTGCGCGGAACCCCTATTTGTTTATTTTTCTAAATACATT
CAAATATGTATCCGCTCATGAGACAATAACCCTGATAAATGCTTCAATAATATTGAAAAAGGAAGAGTAT
GAGTATTCAACATTTCCGTGTCGCCCTTATTCCCTTTTTTGCGGCATTTTGCCTTCCTGTTTTTGCTCAC
CCAGAAACGCTGGTGAAAGTAAAAGATGCTGAAGATCAGTTGGGTGCACGAGTGGGTTACATCGAACTGG
ATCTCAACAGCGGTAAGATCCTTGAGAGTTTTCGCCCCGAAGAACGTTTTCCAATGATGAGCACTTTTAA
AGTTCTGCTATGTGGCGCGGTATTATCCCGTATTGACGCCGGGCAAGAGCAACTCGGTCGCCGCATACAC
TATTCTCAGAATGACTTGGTTGAGTACTCACCAGTCACAGAAAAGCATCTTACGGATGGCATGACAGTAA
GAGAATTATGCAGTGCTGCCATAACCATGAGTGATAACACTGCGGCCAACTTACTTCTGACAACGATCGG
AGGACCGAAGGAGCTAACCGCTTTTTTGCACAACATGGGGGATCATGTAACTCGCCTTGATCGTTGGGAA
CCGGAGCTGAATGAAGCCATACCAAACGACGAGCGTGACACCACGATGCCTGTAGCAATGGCAACAACGT
TGCGCAAACTATTAACTGGCGAACTACTTACTCTAGCTTCCCGGCAACAATTAATAGACTGGATGGAGGC
GGATAAAGTTGCAGGACCACTTCTGCGCTCGGCCCTTCCGGCTGGCTGGTTTATTGCTGATAAATCTGGA
GCCGGTGAGCGTGGGTCTCGCGGTATCATTGCAGCACTGGGGCCAGATGGTAAGCCCTCCCGTATCGTAG
TTATCTACACGACGGGGAGTCAGGCAACTATGGATGAACGAAATAGACAGATCGCTGAGATAGGTGCCTC
ACTGATTAAGCATTGGTAACTGTCAGACCAAGTTTACTCATATATACTTTAGATTGATTTAAAACTTCAT
TTTTAATTTAAAAGGATCTAGGTGAAGATCCTTTTTGATAATCTCATGACCAAAATCCCTTAACGTGAGT
TTTCGTTCCACTGAGCGTCAGACCCCGTAGAAAAGATCAAAGGATCTTCTTGAGATCCTTTTTTTCTGCG
CGTAATCTGCTGCTTGCAAACAAAAAAACCACCGCTACCAGCGGTGGTTTGTTTGCCGGATCAAGAGCTA
CCAACTCTTTTTCCGAAGGTAACTGGCTTCAGCAGAGCGCAGATACCAAATACTGTTCTTCTAGTGTAGC
CGTAGTTAGGCCACCACTTCAAGAACTCTGTAGCACCGCCTACATACCTCGCTCTGCTAATCCTGTTACC
AGTGGCTGCTGCCAGTGGCGATAAGTCGTGTCTTACCGGGTTGGACTCAAGACGATAGTTACCGGATAAG
GCGCAGCGGTCGGGCTGAACGGGGGGTTCGTGCACACAGCCCAGCTTGGAGCGAACGACCTACACCGAAC
TGAGATACCTACAGCGTGAGCTATGAGAAAGCGCCACGCTTCCCGAAGGGAGAAAGGCGGACAGGTATCC
GGTAAGCGGCAGGGTCGGAACAGGAGAGCGCACGAGGGAGCTTCCAGGGGGAAACGCCTGGTATCTTTAT
AGTCCTGTCGGGTTTCGCCACCTCTGACTTGAGCGTCGATTTTTGTGATGCTCGTCAGGGGGGCGGAGCC
TATGGAAAAACGCCAGCAACGCGGCCTTTTTACGGTTTCTGGCCTTTTGCTGGCCTTTTGCTCACATGTT
CTTTCCTGCGTTATCCCCTGATTCTGTGGATAACCGTATTACCGCCTTTGAGTGAGCTGATACCGCTCGC
CGCAGCCGAACGACCGAGCGCAGCGAGTCAGTGAGCGAGGAAGCGGAAGAGCGCCCAATACGCAAACCGC
CTCTCCCCGCGCGTTGGCCGATTCATTAATGCAGCTGGCACGACAGGTTTCCCGACTGGAAAGCGGGCAG
TGAGCGCAACGCAATTAATGTGAGTTAGCTCACTCATTAGGCACCCCAGGCTTTACACTTTATGCTTCCG
GCTCGTATGTTGTGTGGAATTGTGAGCGGATAACAATTTCACACAGGAAACAGCTATGACCATGATTACG
CCAAGGTCGACTTAACCCTAGAAAGATAATCATATTGTGACGTACGTTAAAGATAATCATGCGTAAAATT
GACGCATGTGTTTTATCGGTCTGTATATCGAGGTTTATTTATTAATTTGAATAGATATTAAGTTTTATTA
TATTTACACTTACATACTAATAATAAATTCAACAAACAATTTATTTATGTTTATTTATTTATTAAAAAAA
AACAAAAACTCAAAATTTCTTCTATAAAGTAACAAAACTTTTAGCAGTGAAAAAAATGCTTTATTTGTGA
AATTTGTGATGCTATTGCTTTATTTGTAACCATTATAAGCTGCAATAAACAAGTTAACAACAACAATTGC
ATTCATTTTATGTTTCAGGTTCAGGGGGAGGTGTGGGAGGTTTTTTAAAGCAAGTAAAACCTCTACAAAT
GTGGTATGGCTGATTATGATCCTCTGGAGATTTAGCCCTCCCACACATAACCAGAGGGCAGCAATTCACG
AATCCCAACTGCCGTCGGCTGTCCATCACTGTCCTTCACTATGGCTTTGATCCCAGGATGCAGATCGAGA
AGCACCTGTCGGCACCGTCCGCAGGGGCTCAAGATGCCCCTGTTCTCATTTCCGATCGCGACGATACAAG
TCAGGTTGCCAGCTGCCGCAGCAGCAGCAGTGCCCAGCACCACGAGTTCTGCACAAGGTCCCCCAGTAAA
ATGATATACATTGACACCAGTGAAGATGCGGCCGTCGCTAGAGAGAGCTGCGCTGGCGACGCTGTAGTCT
TCAGAGATGGGGATGCTGTTGATTGTAGCCGTTGCTCTTTCAATGAGGGTGGATTCTTCTTGAGACAAAG
GCTTGGCCATGGGGCCGGGGTTCTCCTCCACGTCGCCGGCCTGCTTCAGCAGGCTGAAGTTGGTGGCGCC
GCTGCCCCCGGGGAGCATGTCAAGGTCAAAATCGTCAAGAGCGTCAGCAGGCAGCATATCAAGGTCAAAG
TCGTCAAGGGCATCGGCTGGGAGCATGTCTAAGTCAAAATCGTCAAGGGCGTCGGTCGGCCCGCCGCTTT
CGCACTTTAGCTGTTTCTCCAGGCCACATATGATTAGTTCCAGGCCGAAAAGGAAGGCAGGTTCGGCTCC
CTGCCGGTCGAACAGCTCAATTGCTTGTTTCAGAAGTGGGGGCATAGAATCGGTGGTAGGTGTCTCTCTT
TCCTCTTTTGCTACTTGATGCTCCTGTTCCTCCAATACGCAGCCCAGTGTAAAGTGGCCCACGGCGGACA
GAGCGTACAGTGCGTTCTCCAGGGAGAAGCCTTGCTGACACAGGAACGCGAGCTGATTTTCCAGGGTTTC
GTACTGTTTCTCTGTTGGGCGGGTGCCGAGATGCACTTTAGCCCCGTCGCGATGTGAGAGGAGAGCACAG
CGGTATGACTTGGCGTTGTTCCGCAGAAAGTCTTGCCATGACTCGCCTTCCAGGGGGCAGGAGTGGGTAT
GATGCCTGTCCAGCATCTCGATTGGCAGGGCATCGAGCAGGGCCCGCTTGTTCTTCACGTGCCAGTACAG
GGTAGGCTGCTCAACTCCCAGCTTTTGAGCGAGTTTCCTTGTCGTCAGGCCTTCGATACCGACTCCATTG
AGTAATTCCAGAGCAGAGTTTATGACTTTGCTCTTGTCCAGTCTAGACATCTTATCGTCATCGTCTTTGT
AATCCATGGTGGCGGATCCCGCGTCACGACACCTGTGTTCTGGCGGCAAACCCGTTGCGAAAAAGAACGT
TCACGGCGACTACTGCACTTATATACGGTTCTCCCCCACCCTCGGGAAAAAGGCGGAGCCAGTACACGAC
ATCACTTTCCCAGTTTACCCCGCGCCACCTTCTCTAGGCACCGGTTCAATTGCCGACCCCTCCCCCCAAC
TTCTCGGGGACTGTGGGCGATGTGCGCTCTGCCCACTGACGGGCACCGGAGCCACTCGAGTGGAATT
Features (pLannotate 1.2.2; 18 found; start..end, strand, type, name):
      9..376     +  promoter       TRE3GS promoter: 3rd-generation Tet-responsive promoter that can be activated by binding of Tet-On® 3G, modified to eliminate binding sites for endogenous mammalian transcription factors
   3569..3703    -  polyA_signal   SV40 poly(A) signal: SV40 polyadenylation signal
   4020..4177    +  CDS            lacZα (fragment): LacZα fragment of β-galactosidase; lacZ fragment
   4183..4282    -  misc_feature   bom (fragment): basis of mobility region from pBR322
   4384..4419    -  CDS            rop (fragment): Rop protein, which maintains plasmids at low copy number; rop
   4514..4618    +  promoter       AmpR promoter: bla
   4619..5479    +  CDS            AmpR: β-lactamase; bla; confers resistance to ampicillin, carbenicillin, and related antibiotics
   5650..6238    +  rep_origin     ori: high-copy-number ColE1/pMB1/pBR322/pUC origin of replication
   6421..6513    +  CDS            lacI (fragment): lac repressor; lacI; The lac repressor binds to the lac operator to inhibit transcription in E. coli. This inhibition can be relieved by adding lactose or isopropyl-β-D-thiogalactopyranoside (IPTG).
   6526..6547    +  protein_bind   CAP binding site: CAP binding activates transcription in the presence of cAMP. E. coli catabolite activator protein
   6562..6592    +  promoter       lac promoter: promoter for the E. coli lac operon
   6600..6616    +  protein_bind   lac operator: The lac repressor binds to the lac operator to inhibit transcription in E. coli. This inhibition can be relieved by adding lactose or isopropyl-β-D-thiogalactopyranoside (IPTG). lac repressor encoded by lacI
   6904..6985    -  polyA_signal   SV40 poly(A) signal: SV40 polyadenylation signal
   7008..7091    -  CDS            large T antigen (fragment): large T antigen from SV40 (simian virus 40)
   7102..7500    -  CDS            BSD: blasticidin S deaminase; Aspergillus terreus BSD; confers resistance to blasticidin
   7573..7683    -  CDS            VP48: 3 tandem repeats of the minimal activation domain of herpes simplex virus VP16 (Cheng et al., 2013)
   7613..8310    -  CDS            rtTA3 (fragment): reverse tetracycline transactivator 3 activates expression from Tet-responsive promoters in the presence of doxycycline
   8363..8574    -  promoter       EF-1α core promoter: core promoter for human elongation factor EF-1α
