[The description below was written by a language model from this plasmid's Addgene catalogue record and pLannotate feature annotations shown in this document.]
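Description:
XLone-UCE intron (DF3-2) is a mammalian expression plasmid built on the XLone-tTA-MCS backbone for doxycycline-regulated expression of the intron of the human long noncoding RNA gene CRNDE that carries its ultraconserved element (UCE). The insert is a mutant version in which the 70 bp F3-2 site, described in the record as an eIF6 binding site, has been deleted. It was introduced by Gibson cloning downstream of the TRE3GS promoter, a third-generation Tet-responsive promoter engineered to reduce background activation by endogenous mammalian transcription factors. The feature table does not annotate the insert itself, but the large unannotated interval between the TRE3GS promoter and an SV40 polyadenylation signal is where it would be expected to lie.

The plasmid is an all-in-one inducible system. On the opposite strand, an EF-1α core promoter drives a Tet transactivator, annotated as an rtTA3-type fragment with VP16-derived minimal activation domains, followed by the blasticidin S deaminase gene and a second SV40 poly(A) signal. Cells can therefore be selected with blasticidin while supplying the transactivator that acts on TRE3GS. The backbone name refers to tTA, whereas the annotation and the stated purpose point to a doxycycline-inducible (reverse transactivator) arrangement; the record does not resolve this further, nor does it say how the transactivator and BSD coding regions are linked. No transposon or viral elements are annotated.

In bacteria the plasmid is maintained at high copy through a ColE1/pUC-type origin with ampicillin selection via β-lactamase; the lac-region, bom and rop fragments are cloning-vector remnants. The construct is suited to comparing this deletion mutant with the intact UCE intron, to test the contribution of the F3-2 site to the function of the CRNDE element.
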