Addgene plasmid #242186: XLone-UCE intron (DF3-2)
Purpose: Express doxycycline inducible CRNDE UCE intron with deletion of the eIF6 binding site F3-2 in mammalian cells
Depositing lab: Joshua Mendell. Depositing organization: University of Texas Southwestern Medical Center. Publication: An ultraconserved snoRNA-like element in long noncoding RNA CRNDE promotes ribosome biogenesis and cell proliferation. Lee JS, Dan T, Zhang H, Cheng Y, Rehfeld F, Brugarolas J, Mendell JT. Mol Cell. 2025 Apr 17;85(8):1543-1560.e10. doi: 10.1016/j.molcel.2025.03.006. Epub 2025 Apr 3. PubMed 40185099.
Backbone
  Vector backbone: XLone-tTA-MCS
  Vector type: Mammalian Expression
Growth in bacteria
  Bacterial resistance: Ampicillin, 100 μg/mL
  Growth temperature: 37°C
  Growth strain: DH5alpha
  Copy number: High Copy
Gene/Insert
  Gene/Insert name: CRNDE UCE intron (DF3-2)
  Species: H. sapiens (human)
  Mutation: F3-2 site deleted (70 bp)
  Entrez Gene: CRNDE (a.k.a. CRNDEP, LINC00180, NCRNA00180, PNAS-108, lincIRX5)
  Promoter: TRE3GS
  Cloning method: Gibson Cloning
Terms and licenses: Academic/Nonprofit Terms; Industry Terms: Not Available to Industry
How to cite: XLone-UCE intron (DF3-2) was a gift from Joshua Mendell (Addgene plasmid # 242186 ; http://n2t.net/addgene:242186 ; RRID:Addgene_242186)
